Addgene plasmid #138980: pQP-AR10
Purpose: Endogenous RAS regulation using light-controlled intrabody
Depositing lab: Vladislav Verkhusha. Depositing organization: University of Helsinki, Institute of Biomedicine. Publication: Optogenetic regulation of endogenous proteins. Redchuk TA, Karasev MM, Verkhusha PV, Donnelly SK, Hulsemann M, Virtanen J, Moore HM, Vartiainen MK, Hodgson L, Verkhusha VV. Nat Commun. 2020 Jan 30;11(1):605. doi: 10.1038/s41467-020-14460-4. PubMed 32001718.
Backbone
  Vector backbone: n/a
Growth in bacteria
  Bacterial resistance: Kanamycin, 50 μg/mL
  Growth temperature: 37°C
  Growth strain: DH5alpha
  Copy number: Unknown
Gene/Insert
  Gene/Insert name: BglII-BphP1-NES-T2A- iB(RAS)-NES-mCherry-QPAS1- NLS-NotI
Terms and licenses: Academic/Nonprofit Terms; Industry Terms: Not Available to Industry
How to cite: pQP-AR10 was a gift from Vladislav Verkhusha (Addgene plasmid # 138980 ; http://n2t.net/addgene:138980 ; RRID:Addgene_138980)
