[The description below was written by a language model from this plasmid's Addgene catalogue record and pLannotate feature annotations shown in this document.]
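Description:
pQP-AR10 is a 7,950 nt mammalian expression plasmid built for optogenetic control of endogenous RAS with a light-regulated intrabody. The record gives no backbone name. The annotated elements are a CMV enhancer/promoter followed by a multiple cloning site remnant and an SV40 poly(A) signal, an f1 ori, a high-copy ColE1/pUC-type origin, and a NeoR/KanR cassette. That cassette is driven by tandem bacterial (bla) and SV40 early promoters and terminated by an HSV TK poly(A) signal. This arrangement gives kanamycin selection in E. coli and would allow G418 selection in mammalian cells. Short fragments annotated as RSF ori, ble and bGH poly(A) appear to be vector remnants rather than functional parts.

The payload is a single CMV-driven open reading frame cloned between BglII and NotI and split into two proteins by a T2A self-cleaving peptide. The first protein is BphP1, the Rhodopseudomonas palustris bacterial phytochrome, carrying a nuclear export signal. The annotation tool labels only its first portion. The second protein is iB(RAS)-NES-mCherry-QPAS1-NLS. The feature table matches the RAS intrabody to a human fibronectin fragment, which is consistent with a fibronectin-domain (monobody-type) scaffold. In this second protein the intrabody is joined to an NES, the red reporter mCherry, the BphP1-binding partner QPAS1, and nuclear localization sequences annotated as c-Myc and SV40 large T antigen derived.

BphP1 and QPAS1 form a near-infrared-light-inducible heterodimerising pair. Illumination should therefore tie the NES/NLS-bearing intrabody to the exported BphP1 and shift its nucleocytoplasmic distribution, and with it access to endogenous RAS. The record itself states only the overall purpose, not the mechanism. mCherry allows the relocalisation to be followed by imaging.
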