Features (pLannotate 1.2.2; 18 found; start..end, strand, type, name):
     12..71      +  rep_origin     RSF ori (fragment): Plasmids containing the RSF 1030 origin of replication can be propagated in E. coli cells that contain additional plasmids with compatible origins.
    139..442     +  enhancer       CMV enhancer: human cytomegalovirus immediate early enhancer
    443..646     +  promoter       CMV promoter: human cytomegalovirus (CMV) immediate early promoter
    669..692     +  misc_feature   MCS (fragment): multiple cloning site
    696..1640    +  CDS            RpBphP1: RpBphP1 is a fluorescent protein published in 2012, derived from Rhodopseudomonas palustris.
   3018..3326    +  CDS            FN1 (fragment): FINC_HUMAN - Also known as FN. Experimental evidence at protein level: Swiss-Prot protein existence level 1. [Anastellin]: Binds fibronectin and induces fibril formation. This fibronectin polymer, named superfibronectin, exhibits enhanced adhesive properties. Both anastellin and superfibronectin inhibit tumor growth, angiogenesis and metastasis. Anastellin activates p38 MAPK and inhibits lysophospholipid signaling. From Homo sapiens (Human).
   3375..4082    +  CDS            mCherry: mCherry is a basic (constitutively fluorescent) red fluorescent protein published in 2004, derived from Discosoma sp.. It is reported to be a very rapidly-maturing monomer with low acid sensitivity.
   4668..4691    +  CDS            c-myc NLS (fragment): nuclear localization signal of human c-Myc proto-oncogene (Dang and Lee, 1988)
   4710..4793    +  CDS            large T antigen (fragment): large T antigen from SV40 (simian virus 40)
   4816..4937    +  polyA_signal   SV40 poly(A) signal: SV40 polyadenylation signal
   4971..5399    -  rep_origin     f1 ori (sequence partly withheld): f1 bacteriophage origin of replication; arrow indicates direction of (+) strand synthesis
   5426..5530    +  promoter       AmpR promoter: bla
   5532..5889    +  promoter       SV40 promoter: SV40 enhancer and early promoter
   5924..6718    +  CDS            NeoR/KanR: aminoglycoside phosphotransferase from Tn5; aph(3')-II (or nptII); confers resistance to neomycin, kanamycin, and G418 (Geneticin®)
   6739..6891    +  CDS            ble (fragment): BLE_KLEPN - Experimental evidence at protein level: Swiss-Prot protein existence level 1. Binding protein with a strong affinity to the bleomycin family of antibiotics. Binds to CL990; an antimitotic-antibiotic compound. From Klebsiella pneumoniae.
   6950..6997    +  polyA_signal   HSV TK poly(A) signal: herpes simplex virus thymidine kinase polyadenylation signal (Cole and Stacy, 1985)
   7088..7104    -  polyA_signal   bGH poly(A) signal (fragment): bovine growth hormone polyadenylation signal
   7326..7914    +  rep_origin     ori: high-copy-number ColE1/pMB1/pBR322/pUC origin of replication
>Addgene plasmid #138980 | pQP-AR10 | addgene full sequence | sequence record 292255 | Addgene NGS Result
TTTTGCTGGCCTTTTGCTCACATGTTCTTTCCTGCGTTATCCCCTGATTCTGTGGATAACCGTATTACCG
CCATGCATTAGTTATTAATAGTAATCAATTACGGGGTCATTAGTTCATAGCCCATATATGGAGTTCCGCG
TTACATAACTTACGGTAAATGGCCCGCCTGGCTGACCGCCCAACGACCCCCGCCCATTGACGTCAATAAT
GACGTATGTTCCCATAGTAACGCCAATAGGGACTTTCCATTGACGTCAATGGGTGGAGTATTTACGGTAA
ACTGCCCACTTGGCAGTACATCAAGTGTATCATATGCCAAGTACGCCCCCTATTGACGTCAATGACGGTA
AATGGCCCGCCTGGCATTATGCCCAGTACATGACCTTATGGGACTTTCCTACTTGGCAGTACATCTACGT
ATTAGTCATCGCTATTACCATGGTGATGCGGTTTTGGCAGTACATCAATGGGCGTGGATAGCGGTTTGAC
TCACGGGGATTTCCAAGTCTCCACCCCATTGACGTCAATGGGAGTTTGTTTTGGCACCAAAATCAACGGG
ACTTTCCAAAATGTCGTAACAACTCCGCCCCATTGACGCAAATGGGCGGTAGGCGTGTACGGTGGGAGGT
CTATATAAGCAGAGCTGGTTTAGTGAACCGTCAGATCCGCTAGCGCTACCGGACTCAGATCTACCATGGT
GGCAGGTCATGCCTCTGGCAGCCCCGCATTCGGGACCGCCGATCTTTCGAATTGCGAACGTGAAGAGATC
CACCTCGCCGGCTCGATCCAGCCGCATGGCGCGCTTCTGGTCGTCAGCGAGCCGGATCATCGCATCATCC
AGGCCAGCGCCAACGCCGCGGAATTTCTGAATCTCGGAAGCGTGCTCGGCGTTCCGCTCGCCGAGATCGA
CGGCGATCTGTTGATCAAGATCCTGCCGCATCTCGATCCCACCGCCGAAGGCATGCCGGTCGCGGTGCGC
TGCCGGATCGGCAATCCCTCCACGGAGTACGACGGTCTGATGCATCGGCCTCCGGAAGGCGGGCTGATCA
TCGAGCTCGAACGTGCCGGCCCGCCGATCGATCTGTCCGGCACGCTGGCGCCGGCGCTGGAGCGGATCCG
CACGGCGGGCTCGCTGCGCGCGCTGTGCGATGACACCGCGCTGCTGTTTCAGCAGTGCACCGGCTACGAC
CGGGTGATGGTGTATCGCTTCGACGAGCAGGGCCACGGCGAAGTGTTCTCCGAGCGCCACGTGCCCGGGC
TCGAATCCTATTTCGGCAACCGCTATCCGTCGTCGGACATTCCGCAGATGGCGCGGCGGCTGTACGAGCG
GCAGCGCGTCCGCGTGCTGGTCGACGTCAGCTATCAGCCGGTGCCGCTGGAGCCGCGGCTGTCGCCGCTG
ACCGGGCGCGATCTCGACATGTCGGGCTGCTTCCTGCGCTCGATGTCGCCGATCCATCTGCAGTACCTGA
AGAACATGGGCGTGCGCGCCACCCTGGTGGTGTCGCTGGTGGTCGGCGGCAAGCTGTGGGGCCTGGTTGC
CTGTCACCATTATCTGCCGCGCTTCATCCATTTCGAGCTGCGGGCGATCTGCGAACTGCTCGCCGAAGCG
ATCGCGACGCGGATCACCGCGCTTGAGAGCTTCGCGCAGAGCCAGTCGGAGCTGTTCGTGCAGCGGCTCG
AACAGCGCATGATCGAAGCGATCACCCGTGAAGGCGATTGGCGCGCAGCGATTTTCGACACCAGCCAATC
GATCCTGCAGCCGCTGCACGCCGACGGTTGCGCGCTGGTGTACGAAGACCAGATCAGGACCATCGGTGAC
GTACCTTCCACGCAGGATGTTCGCGAGATCGCCGGGTGGCTCGATCGCCAGCCACGTGCGGCGGTGACCT
CGACCGCGTCGCTCGGTCTCGACGTGCCGGAGCTCGCGCATCTGACGCGGATGGCGAGCGGCGTGGTCGC
GGCGCCGATTTCGGATCATCGCGGCGAGTTTCTGATGTGGTTCCGCCCCGAGCGCGTCCACACCGTTACC
TGGGGCGGCGATCCGAAGAAGCCGTTCACGATGGGCGATACACCGGCGGATCTGTCGCCGCGGCGCTCCT
TCGCCAAATGGCATCAGGTTGTCGAAGGCACGTCCGATCCGTGGACGGCCGCCGATCTCGCCGCGGCTCG
CACCATCGGTCAGACCGTCGCCGACATCGTGCTGCAATTCCGCGCGGTGCGGACACTGATCGCCCGCGAA
CAGTACGAACAGTTTTCGTCCCAGGTGCACGCTTCGATGCAGCCGGTGCTGATCACCGACGCCGAAGGCC
GCATCCTGCTGATGAACGACTCGTTCCGCGACATGTTGCCGGCGGGGTCGCCATCCGCCGTCCATCTCGA
CGATCTCGCCGGGTTCTTCGTCGAATCGAACGATTTCCTGCGCAACGTCGCCGAACTGATCGATCACGGC
CGCGGGTGGCGCGGCGAAGTTCTGCTGCGCGGCGCAGGTAATCGCCCGTTGCCGCTGGCAGTGCGCGCCG
ATCCGGTGACGCGCACGGAGGACCAGTCGCTCGGCTTCGTGCTGATCTTCAGCGACGCTACCGATCGTCG
CACCGCAGATGCCGCACGCACGCGTTTCCAGGAAGGCATTCTTGCCAGCGCACGTCCCGGCGTGCGGCTC
GACTCCAAGTCCGACCTCTTGCACGAGAAGCTGCTGTCCGCGCTGGTCGAGAACGCGCAGCTTGCCGCAT
TGGAAATTACTTACGGCGTCGAGACCGGACGCATCGCCGAGCTGCTCGAAGGCGTTCGCCAGTCGATGCT
GCGCACCGCCGAAGTGCTCGGCCATCTGGTGCAGCACGCGGCGCGCACGGCCGGCAGCGACAGCTCGAGC
AATGGCTCGCAGAACAAGAAGGCTAGCAGTGCTGGCGGTAGTGCTGGTGGGAGTGCTGGCGGTAGTGCTG
GTGGCGATATCGGAATTGATCTCTCAGGATTAACACTGCAGGAGGGCAGAGGAAGTCTGCTAACATGCGG
TGACGTCGAGGAGAATCCTGGCCCAGGCAGCGTGAGCAGCGTGCCCACCAAGCTGGAGGTGGTGGCCGCC
ACCCCCACCAGCCTGCTGATCAGCTGGGACGCCCCCGCCGTGACCGTGGACTACTACGTGATCACCTACG
GCGAGACCGGCGGCAACAGCCCCGTGCAGAAGTTCGAGGTGCCCGGCAGCAAGAGCACCGCCACCATCAG
CGGCCTGAAGCCCGGCGTGGACTACACCATCACCGTGTACGCCTGGGGCTGGCACGGCCAGGTGTACTAC
TACATGGGCAGCCCCATCAGCATCAACTACAGAACCTACCGGTCCATGGGAATTGATCTCTCAGGATTAA
CACTGCAGACTAGTATGGTGAGCAAGGGCGAGGAGGATAACATGGCCATCATCAAGGAGTTCATGCGCTT
CAAGGTGCACATGGAGGGCTCCGTGAACGGCCACGAGTTCGAGATCGAGGGCGAGGGCGAGGGCCGCCCC
TACGAGGGCACCCAGACCGCCAAGCTGAAGGTGACCAAGGGTGGCCCCCTGCCCTTCGCCTGGGACATCC
TGTCCCCTCAGTTCATGTACGGCTCCAAGGCCTACGTGAAGCACCCCGCCGACATCCCCGACTACTTGAA
GCTGTCCTTCCCCGAGGGCTTCAAGTGGGAGCGCGTGATGAACTTCGAGGACGGCGGCGTGGTGACCGTG
ACCCAGGACTCCTCCCTGCAGGACGGCGAGTTCATCTACAAGGTGAAGCTGCGCGGCACCAACTTCCCCT
CCGACGGCCCCGTAATGCAGAAGAAGACCATGGGCTGGGAGGCCTCCTCCGAGCGGATGTACCCCGAGGA
CGGCGCCCTGAAGGGCGAGATCAAGCAGAGGCTGAAGCTGAAGGACGGCGGCCACTACGACGCTGAGGTC
AAGACCACCTACAAGGCCAAGAAGCCCGTGCAGCTGCCCGGCGCCTACAACGTCAACATCAAGTTGGACA
TCACCTCCCACAACGAGGACTACACCATCGTGGAACAGTACGAACGCGCCGAGGGCCGCCACTCCACCGG
CGGCATGGACGAGCTGTACAAGAGTGCTGGTGGGTCCGCCGGCGGGAGTGCTGGCGGTAGTGCCGGCGGT
AGTTCTAGAGGCAAGAACATGCAGGCGGTCACCGAGCTGCATTCCCGGCTGATCGCTGCGCAGCAGGCGA
TGGAGCGCGACTATTGGCGGTTGCGTGAATTGGAGACTCGCTACCGCCTGGTGTTCGACGCTGCCGCCGA
TGCGGTGATGATCGTCTCCGCCGGCGACATGCGCATCGTCGAAGCCAACCGGGCGGCGGTGAATGCGATC
AGCCGCGTCGAGCGCGGCAATGACGACCTTGCGGGGCGTGATTTCCTCGCCGAAGTGGCGGCTGCCGATC
GCGATGCGGTGCGCGACATGCTGGCCCAGGTGCGTCAGCGCGGCACCGCACTCAGCGTCCTCGTTCATCT
CGGCCGTTACGACCGCGCCTGGATGCTGCGCGGTTCGCTGATGTCGTCCGAGCGTCGTCAGGTTTTCCTG
CTGCACTTCACCCCGGTGACCACGACTCCCGCGATCGACGACGACGACAAAGGTGTCGTTGCTTCTGCTG
CCGACGGTGCAGAGGGCGCCTCAGACGACGCAGAGGATGAATTCATGGCTGCCAAGAGGGTCAAGTTGGA
CTGAGCGGCCGCGACTCTAGATCATAATCAGCCATACCACATTTGTAGAGGTTTTACTTGCTTTAAAAAA
CCTCCCACACCTCCCCCTGAACCTGAAACATAAAATGAATGCAATTGTTGTTGTTAACTTGTTTATTGCA
GCTTATAATGGTTACAAATAAAGCAATAGCATCACAAATTTCACAAATAAAGCATTTTTTTCACTGCATT
CTAGTTGTGGTTTGTCCAAACTCATCAATGTATCTTAAGGCGTAAATTGTAAGCGTTAATATTTTGTTAA
AATTCGCGTTAAATTTTTGTTAAATCAGCTCATTTTTTAACCAATAGGCCGAAATCGGCAAAATCCCTTA
TAAATCAAAAGAATAGACCGAGATAGGGT
[37 nt withheld, positions 5070-5106]
AAAGAACGTGGACTCCAACGTCAAAGG
[49 nt withheld, positions 5134-5182]
T
[91 nt withheld, positions 5184-5274]
G
[124 nt withheld, positions 5276-5399]
CAGGTGGCACTTTTCGGGGAAATGTGCGCGGAACCCCTATTTGTTTATTTTTCTAAATACATTCAAATAT
GTATCCGCTCATGAGACAATAACCCTGATAAATGCTTCAATAATATTGAAAAAGGAAGAGTCCTGAGGCG
GAAAGAACCAGCTGTGGAATGTGTGTCAGTTAGGGTGTGGAAAGTCCCCAGGCTCCCCAGCAGGCAGAAG
TATGCAAAGCATGCATCTCAATTAGTCAGCAACCAGGTGTGGAAAGTCCCCAGGCTCCCCAGCAGGCAGA
AGTATGCAAAGCATGCATCTCAATTAGTCAGCAACCATAGTCCCGCCCCTAACTCCGCCCATCCCGCCCC
TAACTCCGCCCAGTTCCGCCCATTCTCCGCCCCATGGCTGACTAATTTTTTTTATTTATGCAGAGGCCGA
GGCCGCCTCGGCCTCTGAGCTATTCCAGAAGTAGTGAGGAGGCTTTTTTGGAGGCCTAGGCTTTTGCAAA
GATCGATCAAGAGACAGGATGAGGATCGTTTCGCATGATTGAACAAGATGGATTGCACGCAGGTTCTCCG
GCCGCTTGGGTGGAGAGGCTATTCGGCTATGACTGGGCACAACAGACAATCGGCTGCTCTGATGCCGCCG
TGTTCCGGCTGTCAGCGCAGGGGCGCCCGGTTCTTTTTGTCAAGACCGACCTGTCCGGTGCCCTGAATGA
ACTGCAAGACGAGGCAGCGCGGCTATCGTGGCTGGCCACGACGGGCGTTCCTTGCGCAGCTGTGCTCGAC
GTTGTCACTGAAGCGGGAAGGGACTGGCTGCTATTGGGCGAAGTGCCGGGGCAGGATCTCCTGTCATCTC
ACCTTGCTCCTGCCGAGAAAGTATCCATCATGGCTGATGCAATGCGGCGGCTGCATACGCTTGATCCGGC
TACCTGCCCATTCGACCACCAAGCGAAACATCGCATCGAGCGAGCACGTACTCGGATGGAAGCCGGTCTT
GTCGATCAGGATGATCTGGACGAAGAGCATCAGGGGCTCGCGCCAGCCGAACTGTTCGCCAGGCTCAAGG
CGAGCATGCCCGACGGCGAGGATCTCGTCGTGACCCATGGCGATGCCTGCTTGCCGAATATCATGGTGGA
AAATGGCCGCTTTTCTGGATTCATCGACTGTGGCCGGCTGGGTGTGGCGGACCGCTATCAGGACATAGCG
TTGGCTACCCGTGATATTGCTGAAGAGCTTGGCGGCGAATGGGCTGACCGCTTCCTCGTGCTTTACGGTA
TCGCCGCTCCCGATTCGCAGCGCATCGCCTTCTATCGCCTTCTTGACGAGTTCTTCTGAGCGGGACTCTG
GGGTTCGAAATGACCGACCAAGCGACGCCCAACCTGCCATCACGAGATTTCGATTCCACCGCCGCCTTCT
ATGAAAGGTTGGGCTTCGGAATCGTTTTCCGGGACGCCGGCTGGATGATCCTCCAGCGCGGGGATCTCAT
GCTGGAGTTCTTCGCCCACCCTAGGGGGAGGCTAACTGAAACACGGAAGGAGACAATACCGGAAGGAACC
CGCGCTATGACGGCAATAAAAAGACAGAATAAAACGCACGGTGTTGGGTCGTTTGTTCATAAACGCGGGG
TTCGGTCCCAGGGCTGGCACTCTGTCGATACCCCACCGAGACCCCATTGGGGCCAATACGCCCGCGTTTC
TTCCTTTTCCCCACCCCACCCCCCAAGTTCGGGTGAAGGCCCAGGGCTCGCAGCCAACGTCGGGGCGGCA
GGCCCTGCCATAGCCTCAGGTTACTCATATATACTTTAGATTGATTTAAAACTTCATTTTTAATTTAAAA
GGATCTAGGTGAAGATCCTTTTTGATAATCTCATGACCAAAATCCCTTAACGTGAGTTTTCGTTCCACTG
AGCGTCAGACCCCGTAGAAAAGATCAAAGGATCTTCTTGAGATCCTTTTTTTCTGCGCGTAATCTGCTGC
TTGCAAACAAAAAAACCACCGCTACCAGCGGTGGTTTGTTTGCCGGATCAAGAGCTACCAACTCTTTTTC
CGAAGGTAACTGGCTTCAGCAGAGCGCAGATACCAAATACTGTTCTTCTAGTGTAGCCGTAGTTAGGCCA
CCACTTCAAGAACTCTGTAGCACCGCCTACATACCTCGCTCTGCTAATCCTGTTACCAGTGGCTGCTGCC
AGTGGCGATAAGTCGTGTCTTACCGGGTTGGACTCAAGACGATAGTTACCGGATAAGGCGCAGCGGTCGG
GCTGAACGGGGGGTTCGTGCACACAGCCCAGCTTGGAGCGAACGACCTACACCGAACTGAGATACCTACA
GCGTGAGCTATGAGAAAGCGCCACGCTTCCCGAAGGGAGAAAGGCGGACAGGTATCCGGTAAGCGGCAGG
GTCGGAACAGGAGAGCGCACGAGGGAGCTTCCAGGGGGAAACGCCTGGTATCTTTATAGTCCTGTCGGGT
TTCGCCACCTCTGACTTGAGCGTCGATTTTTGTGATGCTCGTCAGGGGGGCGGAGCCTATGGAAAAACGC
CAGCAACGCGGCCTTTTTACGGTTCCTGGCC
